>Addgene plasmid #73089 | bio-CD4d3+4-Kell blood group | depositor full sequence | sequence record 134717 | bio-CD4d3+4-Kell blood group sequence 8682 bps
GCCACCATGGAGTTTCAGACCCAGGTACTCATGTCCCTGCTGCTCTGCATGTCTGGTGCCTGTGCAGACA
TTGTGGGTCCAGACCTGCATCATATTCTGGATGCACAGAAAATGGTGTGGAATCATCGTGACAGAAACCT
GCCTCCACTAGCACCTCTGTCGACCTCCATCACGGCCTATAAGAGTGAGGGGGAGTCAGCGGAGTTCTCC
TTCCCACTCAACCTTGGAGAGGAAAGCCTGCAGGGAGAGTTGAGATGGAAGGCAGAGAAGGCTCCTTCTT
CCCAGTCCTGGATCACCTTCTCCCTAAAGAACCAAAAGGTGTCTGTGCAGAAGTCTACTAGCAACCCCAA
GTTCCAGCTGTCCGAAACGCTCCCACTCACCCTTCAGATACCCCAGGTCTCCCTTCAGTTTGCTGGTTCT
GGCAACCTGACCCTGACTCTGGACAGAGGGATACTGTATCAGGAAGTGAACCTGGTGGTGATGAAAGTGA
CTCAGCCCGACAGCAACACTTTGACCTGTGAGGTGATGGGACCCACCTCACCCAAGATGAGACTGATCTT
GAAGCAGGAGAATCAGGAGGCCAGGGTCTCCAGGCAGGAGAAAGTGATTCAAGTGCAGGCCCCTGAAGCA
GGGGTGTGGCAATGTCTACTGAGTGAAGGTGAAGAGGTCAAGATGGACTCCAAGATCCAGGTTTTATCCA
AAGGGTTGAATTCGCGGCCGCCCTTCCAGAATTGCGGCCCCAGACCCTGCGAGACAAGCGTGTGCCTGGA
TCTGCGGGATCACTATCTGGCCAGCGGCAACACAAGCGTGGCCCCCTGCACCGATTTCTTCAGCTTCGCC
TGCGGCAGAGCCAAAGAGACAAACAACAGCTTCCAGGAACTGGCCACCAAGAACAAGAACCGGCTGCGGC
GGATCCTGGAAGTGCAGAACAGCTGGCACCCTGGCAGCGGCGAGGAAAAGGCCTTCCAGTTCTACAACAG
CTGCATGGACACCCTGGCCATCGAAGCCGCCGGAACAGGGCCTCTGCGCCAGGTCATCGAGGAACTGGGC
GGCTGGCGGATCAGCGGCAAGTGGACCAGCCTGAACTTCAACCGGACCCTGAGACTGCTGATGAGCCAGT
ACGGCCACTTCCCTTTCTTCCGGGCCTACCTGGGACCTCACCCTGCCAGCCCTCACACCCCCGTGATCCA
GATCGACCAGCCCGAGTTCGACGTGCCCCTGAAGCAGGACCAGGAACAGAAGATCTACGCCCAGATCTTT
AGAGAATATCTCACATATCTGAACCAGCTGGGAACACTCCTGGGAGGCGACCCTTCTAAAGTCCAGGAAC
ATAGCAGCCTGAGCATCAGCATCACCTCTAGACTCTTCCAGTTCCTGCGGCCCCTGGAACAGAGAAGGGC
CCAGGGCAAGCTGTTCCAGATGGTCACAATCGATCAGCTCAAAGAGATGGCCCCTGCCATCGACTGGCTG
AGTTGTCTCCAGGCCACCTTCACCCCCATGAGCCTGAGCCCTAGCCAGAGCCTGGTGGTGCACGACGTGG
AGTATCTGAAGAACATGAGCCAGCTGGTCGAGGAAATGCTGCTGAAGCAGCGGGACTTCCTGCAGAGCCA
CATGATCCTGGGCCTGGTGGTCACACTGAGCCCTGCCCTGGACTCTCAGTTCCAGGAAGCCAGACGGAAG
CTGTCCCAGAAGCTGCGGGAGCTGACCGAGCAGCCTCCCATGCCCGCCAGACCCCGGTGGATGAAGTGCG
TGGAGGAAACCGGCACCTTCTTCGAGCCTACCCTGGCCGCCCTGTTCGTGAGAGAGGCCTTCGGCCCCAG
CACAAGATCCGCCGCCATGAAGCTGTTCACCGCCATCCGGGACGCCCTGATCACCCGGCTGAGAAATCTG
CCTTGGATGAACGAAGAAACCCAGAACATGGCCCAGGACAAGGTGGCACAGCTCCAGGTCGAGATGGGAG
CCTCAGAGTGGGCCCTGAAGCCCGAACTGGCCCGGCAGGAATACAACGACATCCAGCTGGGCTCCAGCTT
CCTGCAGTCCGTGCTGTCCTGCGTGAGAAGCCTGCGGGCCAGAATCGTGCAGTCCTTCCTGCAGCCTCAT
CCACAGCATAGATGGAAGGTGTCCCCCTGGGACGTGAACGCCTACTACAGCGTGTCCGACCACGTGGTGG
TGTTTCCAGCCGGCCTGCTGCAGCCTCCCTTCTTCCACCCTGGATATCCTCGCGCTGTGAACTTTGGCGC
CGCTGGCAGCATCATGGCCCACGAGCTGCTGCACATCTTCTACCAGCTGCTGCTGCCTGGCGGATGCCTG
GCCTGCGACAACCATGCTCTCCAGGAAGCCCACCTCTGCCTGAAGAGACACTACGCCGCCTTCCCTCTGC
CTAGCCGGACCAGCTTCAACGACAGCCTGACCTTCCTGGAAAACGCCGCCGATGTGGGCGGACTGGCCAT
TGCTCTGCAGGCCTACAGCAAACGCCTCCTCAGACACCACGGCGAGACAGTGCTGCCCTCCCTGGACCTG
AGCCCCCAGCAGATCTTCTTCAGATCCTATGCCCAGGTCATGTGCAGAAAGCCCAGCCCCCAGGACAGCC
ACGATACCCACAGCCCCCCTCACCTGAGAGTGCACGGCCCTCTGAGCAGCACACCCGCCTTCGCCCGGTA
CTTCAGATGTGCCAGAGGCGCCCTGCTGAACCCCTCTAGCCGATGTCAGCTCTGGTGAGGCGCGCCTGAA
TTCTTCTAGACACGTGATTAATTAAGGATCCCCCGACCTCGACCTCTGGCTAATAAAGGAAATTTATTTT
CATTGCAATAGTGTGTTGGAATTTTTTGTGTCTCTCACTCGGAAGGACATATGGGAGGGCAAATCATTTG
GTCGAGATCCCTCGGAGATCTCTAGCTAGAGGATCGATCCCCGCCCCGGACGAACTAAACCTGACTACGA
CATCTCTGCCCCTTCTTCGCGGGGCAGTGCATGTAATCCCTTCAGTTGGTTGGTACAACTTGCCAACTGG
GCCCTGTTCCACATGTGACACGGGGGGGGACCAAACACAAAGGGGTTCTCTGACTGTAGTTGACATCCTT
ATAAATGGATGTGCACATTTGCCAACACTGAGTGGCTTTCATCCTGGAGCAGACTTTGCAGTCTGTGGAC
TGCAACACAACATTGCCTTTATGTGTAACTCTTGGCTGAAGCTCTTACACCAATGCTGGGGGACATGTAC
CTCCCAGGGGCCCAGGAAGACTACGGGAGGCTACACCAACGTCAATCAGAGGGGCCTGTGTAGCTACCGA
TAAGCGGACCCTCAAGAGGGCATTAGCAATAGTGTTTATAAGGCCCCCTTGTTAACCCTAAACGGGTAGC
ATATGCTTCCCGGGTAGTAGTATATACTATCCAGACTAACCCTAATTCAATAGCATATGTTACCCAACGG
GAAGCATATGCTATCGAATTAGGGTTAGTAAAAGGGTCCTAAGGAACAGCGATATCTCCCACCCCATGAG
CTGTCACGGTTTTATTTACATGGGGTCAGGATTCCACGAGGGTAGTGAACCATTTTAGTCACAAGGGCAG
TGGCTGAAGATCAAGGAGCGGGCAGTGAACTCTCCTGAATCTTCGCCTGCTTCTTCATTCTCCTTCGTTT
AGCTAATAGAATAACTGCTGAGTTGTGAACAGTAAGGTGTATGTGAGGTGCTCGAAAACAAGGTTTCAGG
TGACGCCCCCAGAATAAAATTTGGACGGGGGGTTCAGTGGTGGCATTGTGCTATGACACCAATATAACCC
TCACAAACCCCTTGGGCAATAAATACTAGTGTAGGAATGAAACATTCTGAATATCTTTAACAATAGAAAT
CCATGGGGTGGGGACAAGCCGTAAAGACTGGATGTCCATCTCACACGAATTTATGGCTATGGGCAACACA
TAATCCTAGTGCAATATGATACTGGGGTTATTAAGATGTGTCCCAGGCAGGGACCAAGACAGGTGAACCA
TGTTGTTACACTCTATTTGTAACAAGGGGAAAGAGAGTGGACGCCGACAGCAGCGGACTCCACTGGTTGT
CTCTAACACCCCCGAAAATTAAACGGGGCTCCACGCCAATGGGGCCCATAAACAAAGACAAGTGGCCACT
CTTTTTTTTGAAATTGTGGAGTGGGGGCACGCGTCAGCCCCCACACGCCGCCCTGCGGTTTTGGACTGTA
AAATAAGGGTGTAATAACTTGGCTGATTGTAACCCCGCTAACCACTGCGGTCAAACCACTTGCCCACAAA
ACCACTAATGGCACCCCGGGGAATACCTGCATAAGTAGGTGGGCGGGCCAAGATAGGGGCGCGATTGCTG
CGATCTGGAGGACAAATTACACACACTTGCGCCTGAGCGCCAAGCACAGGGTTGTTGGTCCTCATATTCA
CGAGGTCGCTGAGAGCACGGTGGGCTAATGTTGCCATGGGTAGCATATACTACCCAAATATCTGGATAGC
ATATGCTATCCTAATCTATATCTGGGTAGCATAGGCTATCCTAATCTATATCTGGGTAGCATATGCTATC
CTAATCTATATCTGGGTAGTATATGCTATCCTAATTTATATCTGGGTAGCATAGGCTATCCTAATCTATA
TCTGGGTAGCATATGCTATCCTAATCTATATCTGGGTAGTATATGCTATCCTAATCTGTATCCGGGTAGC
ATATGCTATCCTAATAGAGATTAGGGTAGTATATGCTATCCTAATTTATATCTGGGTAGCATATACTACC
CAAATATCTGGATAGCATATGCTATCCTAATCTATATCTGGGTAGCATATGCTATCCTAATCTATATCTG
GGTAGCATAGGCTATCCTAATCTATATCTGGGTAGCATATGCTATCCTAATCTATATCTGGGTAGTATAT
GCTATCCTAATTTATATCTGGGTAGCATAGGCTATCCTAATCTATATCTGGGTAGCATATGCTATCCTAA
TCTATATCTGGGTAGTATATGCTATCCTAATCTGTATCCGGGTAGCATATGCTATCCTCATGATAAGCTG
TCAAACATGAGAATTTTCTTGAAGACGAAAGGGCCTCGTGATACGCCTATTTTTATAGGTTAATGTCATG
ATAATAATGGTTTCTTAGACGTCAGGTGGCACTTTTCGGGGAAATGTGCGCGGAACCCCTATTTGTTTAT
TTTTCTAAATACATTCAAATATGTATCCGCTCATGAGACAATAACCCTGATAAATGCTTCAATAATATTG
AAAAAGGAAGAGTATGAGTATTCAACATTTCCGTGTCGCCCTTATTCCCTTTTTTGCGGCATTTTGCCTT
CCTGTTTTTGCTCACCCAGAAACGCTGGTGAAAGTAAAAGATGCTGAAGATCAGTTGGGTGCACGAGTGG
GTTACATCGAACTGGATCTCAACAGCGGTAAGATCCTTGAGAGTTTTCGCCCCGAAGAACGTTTTCCAAT
GATGAGCACTTTTAAAGTTCTGCTATGTGGCGCGGTATTATCCCGTGTTGACGCCGGGCAAGAGCAACTC
GGTCGCCGCATACACTATTCTCAGAATGACTTGGTTGAGTACTCACCAGTCACAGAAAAGCATCTTACGG
ATGGCATGACAGTAAGAGAATTATGCAGTGCTGCCATAACCATGAGTGATAACACTGCGGCCAACTTACT
TCTGACAACGATCGGAGGACCGAAGGAGCTAACCGCTTTTTTGCACAACATGGGGGATCATGTAACTCGC
CTTGATCGTTGGGAACCGGAGCTGAATGAAGCCATACCAAACGACGAGCGTGACACCACGATGCCTGCAG
CAATGGCAACAACGTTGCGCAAACTATTAACTGGCGAACTACTTACTCTAGCTTCCCGGCAACAATTAAT
AGACTGGATGGAGGCGGATAAAGTTGCAGGACCACTTCTGCGCTCGGCCCTTCCGGCTGGCTGGTTTATT
GCTGATAAATCTGGAGCCGGTGAGCGTGGGTCTCGCGGTATCATTGCAGCACTGGGGCCAGATGGTAAGC
CCTCCCGTATCGTAGTTATCTACACGACGGGGAGTCAGGCAACTATGGATGAACGAAATAGACAGATCGC
TGAGATAGGTGCCTCACTGATTAAGCATTGGTAACTGTCAGACCAAGTTTACTCATATATACTTTAGATT
GATTTAAAACTTCATTTTTAATTTAAAAGGATCTAGGTGAAGATCCTTTTTGATAATCTCATGACCAAAA
TCCCTTAACGTGAGTTTTCGTTCCACTGAGCGTCAGACCCCGTAGAAAAGATCAAAGGATCTTCTTGAGA
TCCTTTTTTTCTGCGCGTAATCTGCTGCTTGCAAACAAAAAAACCACCGCTACCAGCGGTGGTTTGTTTG
CCGGATCAAGAGCTACCAACTCTTTTTCCGAAGGTAACTGGCTTCAGCAGAGCGCAGATACCAAATACTG
TTCTTCTAGTGTAGCCGTAGTTAGGCCACCACTTCAAGAACTCTGTAGCACCGCCTACATACCTCGCTCT
GCTAATCCTGTTACCAGTGGCTGCTGCCAGTGGCGATAAGTCGTGTCTTACCGGGTTGGACTCAAGACGA
TAGTTACCGGATAAGGCGCAGCGGTCGGGCTGAACGGGGGGTTCGTGCACACAGCCCAGCTTGGAGCGAA
CGACCTACACCGAACTGAGATACCTACAGCGTGAGCTATGAGAAAGCGCCACGCTTCCCGAAGGGAGAAA
GGCGGACAGGTATCCGGTAAGCGGCAGGGTCGGAACAGGAGAGCGCACGAGGGAGCTTCCAGGGGGAAAC
GCCTGGTATCTTTATAGTCCTGTCGGGTTTCGCCACCTCTGACTTGAGCGTCGATTTTTGTGATGCTCGT
CAGGGGGGCGGAGCCTATGGAAAAACGCCAGCAACGCGGCCTTTTTACGGTTCCTGGCCTTTTGCTGGCC
TTTTGCTCACATGTTCTTTCCTGCGTTATCCCCTGATTCTGTGGATAACCGTATTACCGCCTTTGAGTGA
GCTGATACCGCTCGCCGCAGCCGAACGACCGAGCGCAGCGAGTCAGTGAGCGAGGAAGCGGAAGAGCGCC
CAATACGCAAACCGCCTCTCCCCGCGCGTTGGCCGATTCATTAATGCAGCTGGCACGACAGGTTTCCCGA
CTGGAAAGCGGGCAGTGAGCGCAACGCAATTAATGTGAGTTAGCTCACTCATTAGGCACCCCAGGCTTTA
CACTTTATGCTTCCGGCTCGTATGTTGTGTGGAATTGTGAGCGGATAACAATTTCACACAGGAAACAGCT
ATGACCATGATTACGCCAAGCTCTAGCTAGAGGTCGACCAATTCTCATGTTTGACAGCTTATCATCGCAG
ATCCGGGCAACGTTGTTGCCATTGCTGCAGGCGCAGAACTGGTAGGTATGGAAGATCTATACATTGAATC
AATATTGGCAATTAGCCATATTAGTCATTGGTTATATAGCATAAATCAATATTGGCTATTGGCCATTGCA
TACGTTGTATCTATATCATAATATGTACATTTATATTGGCTCATGTCCAATATGACCGCCATGTTGACAT
TGATTATTGACTAGTTATTAATAGTAATCAATTACGGGGTCATTAGTTCATAGCCCATATATGGAGTTCC
GCGTTACATAACTTACGGTAAATGGCCCGCCTGGCTGACCGCCCAACGACCCCCGCCCATTGACGTCAAT
AATGACGTATGTTCCCATAGTAACGCCAATAGGGACTTTCCATTGACGTCAATGGGTGGAGTATTTACGG
TAAACTGCCCACTTGGCAGTACATCAAGTGTATCATATGCCAAGTCCGCCCCCTATTGACGTCAATGACG
GTAAATGGCCCGCCTGGCATTATGCCCAGTACATGACCTTACGGGACTTTCCTACTTGGCAGTACATCTA
CGTATTAGTCATCGCTATTACCATGGTGATGCGGTTTTGGCAGTACACCAATGGGCGTGGATAGCGGTTT
GACTCACGGGGATTTCCAAGTCTCCACCCCATTGACGTCAATGGGAGTTTGTTTTGGCACCAAAATCAAC
GGGACTTTCCAAAATGTCGTAATAACCCCGCCCCGTTGACGCAAATGGGCGGTAGGCGTGTACGGTGGGA
GGTCTATATAAGCAGAGCTCGTTTAGTGAACCGTCAGATCCTCACTCTCTTCCGCATCGCTGTCTGCGAG
GGCCAGCTGTTGGGCTCGCGGTTGAGGACAAACTCTTCGCGGTCTTTCCAGTACTCTTGGATCGGAAACC
CGTCGGCCTCCGAACGGTACTCCGCCACCGAGGGACCTGAGCGAGTCCGCATCGACCGGATCGGAAAACC
TCTCGAGAAAGGCGTCTAACCAGTCACAGTCGCAAGGTAGGCTGAGCACCGTGGCGGGCGGCAGCGGGTG
GCGGTCGGGGTTGTTTCTGGCGGAGGTGCTGCTGATGATGTAATTAAAGTAGGCGGTCTTGAGACGGCGG
ATGGTCGAGGTGAGGTGTGGCAGGCTTGAGATCCAGCTGTTGGGGTGAGTACTCCCTCTCAAAAGCGGGC
ATTACTTCTGCGCTAAGATTGTCAGTTTCCAAAAACGAGGAGGATTTGATATTCACCTGGCCCGATCTGG
CCATACACTTGAGTGACAATGACATCCACTTTGCCTTTCTCTCCACAGGTGTCCACTCCCAGGTCCAAGT
TT
Features (pLannotate 1.2.2; 19 found; start..end, strand, type, name):
    130..711     +  CDS            Cd4 (fragment): CD4_RAT - Experimental evidence at protein level: Swiss-Prot protein existence level 1. Integral membrane glycoprotein that plays an essential role in the immune response and serves multiple functions in responses against both external and internal offenses. In T-cells, functions primarily as a coreceptor for MHC class II molecule:peptide complex. The antigens presented by class II peptides are derived from extracellular proteins while class I peptides are derived from cytosolic proteins. Interacts simultaneously with the T-cell receptor (TCR) and the MHC class II presented by antigen presenti
    724..2715    +  CDS            KEL (fragment): KELL_HUMAN - Experimental evidence at protein level: Swiss-Prot protein existence level 1. Zinc endopeptidase with endothelin-3-converting enzyme activity. Cleaves EDN1, EDN2 and EDN3, with a marked preference for EDN3. From Homo sapiens (Human).
   2782..2837    +  polyA_signal   β-globin poly(A) signal: rabbit β-globin polyadenylation signal (Gil and Proudfoot, 1987)
   3351..5032    -  rep_origin     oriP (fragment): Epstein-Barr virus oriP replication origin (Yates et al., 2000)
   5159..5263    +  promoter       AmpR promoter: bla
   5264..6124    +  CDS            AmpR: β-lactamase; bla; confers resistance to ampicillin, carbenicillin, and related antibiotics
   6295..6883    +  rep_origin     ori: high-copy-number ColE1/pMB1/pBR322/pUC origin of replication
   7066..7158    +  CDS            lacI (fragment): lac repressor; lacI; The lac repressor binds to the lac operator to inhibit transcription in E. coli. This inhibition can be relieved by adding lactose or isopropyl-β-D-thiogalactopyranoside (IPTG).
   7171..7192    +  protein_bind   CAP binding site: CAP binding activates transcription in the presence of cAMP. E. coli catabolite activator protein
   7207..7237    +  promoter       lac promoter: promoter for the E. coli lac operon
   7245..7261    +  protein_bind   lac operator: The lac repressor binds to the lac operator to inhibit transcription in E. coli. This inhibition can be relieved by adding lactose or isopropyl-β-D-thiogalactopyranoside (IPTG). lac repressor encoded by lacI
   7331..7347    +  promoter       tet promoter (fragment): E. coli promoter for tetracycline efflux protein gene
   7357..7382    -  CDS            bla(M) (fragment): β-lactamase lacking the signal sequence; bla(M); allows cytosolic expression of β-lactamase
   7556..7935    +  enhancer       CMV enhancer: human cytomegalovirus immediate early enhancer
   7937..8136    +  promoter       CMV promoter: human cytomegalovirus (CMV) immediate early promoter
   8204..8242    +  misc_feature   Ad SA (fragment): adenovirus major late transcript splice acceptor (Friedrich and Soriano, 1991)
   8275..8484    -  CDS            PTP (fragment): TERM_ADE02 - Experimental evidence at protein level: Swiss-Prot protein existence level 1. Protein covalently bound to the viral DNA that acts as a primer for viral genomic replication by DNA strand displacement. Assembles on the viral origin of replication in an initiation complex with viral polymerase, DBP, host NFIA and host POU2F1/OCT1. During initiation, the polymerase covalently couples the first dCTP with Ser- 580 of pTP. The terminal protein stimulates the template activity over 20 fold compared to protein-free templates. Neo-synthesized viral genomes are linked to two preterminal prot
   8515..8604    +  intron         chimeric intron (fragment): chimera between introns from adenovirus and immunoglobulin heavy chain genes
   8623..8669    +  CDS            IgH signal sequence (fragment): signal sequence from the mouse immunoglobulin heavy chain variable region
