[The description below was written by a language model from this plasmid's Addgene catalogue record and pLannotate feature annotations shown in this document.]
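Description:
bio-CD4d3+4-Kell blood group is an 8.7 kb mammalian expression plasmid built on the pTT3 backbone, one of a set of constructs for producing recombinant human erythrocyte surface proteins. It is propagated in E. coli through a high-copy ColE1/pUC-type origin with ampicillin selection (AmpR under its own bla promoter). The backbone also carries a fragment of the Epstein-Barr virus oriP, which supports episomal maintenance and enhanced transient expression in mammalian cells that supply EBNA1. No mammalian selection marker is annotated. Short lac, tet and bla fragments in the table appear to be backbone remnants rather than functional parts.

Expression is driven by the CMV immediate-early enhancer and promoter. These are followed by adenovirus-derived leader and splice elements and a chimeric intron fragment, which generally improve transcript processing and yield. The hit to adenovirus terminal protein on the opposite strand probably reflects this adenoviral leader region rather than an intended coding sequence.

A fragment of a mouse immunoglobulin heavy-chain signal sequence lies just upstream of the coding region, consistent with routing the product into the secretory pathway. The open reading frame then encodes rat CD4 domains 3 and 4, fused upstream of a fragment of human KEL (Kell, CD238), and terminates at a rabbit β-globin polyadenylation signal. The catalogue also lists an N-terminal biotinylation peptide, which is not separately annotated in the feature table. The Kell insert sits between retained NotI and AscI sites.

The N-terminal position of the tags fits Kell's type II membrane topology, in which the ectodomain is C-terminal. The rat CD4 domains serve as a generic antibody-recognisable tag, and the biotinylation peptide allows capture on streptavidin. The record links the plasmid to work identifying erythrocyte receptors for Plasmodium falciparum invasion through extracellular protein interaction screening.
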