Addgene plasmid #73089: bio-CD4d3+4-Kell blood group
Purpose: EXPRESs plasmid for human erythrocyte surface proteins encoding Kell blood group with bio-rat CD4d3+4
Depositing lab: Gavin Wright. Publication: Basigin is a receptor essential for erythrocyte invasion by Plasmodium falciparum. Crosnier C, Bustamante LY, Bartholdson SJ, Bei AK, Theron M, Uchikawa M, Mboup S, Ndir O, Kwiatkowski DP, Duraisingh MT, Rayner JC, Wright GJ. Nature. 2011 Nov 9;480(7378):534-7. doi: 10.1038/nature10606. PubMed 22080952.
Backbone
  Vector backbone: pTT3
  Backbone manufacturer: Yves Durocher, NRC
  Backbone size w/o insert (bp): 6000
  Total vector size (bp): 8682
  Vector type: Mammalian Expression
Growth in bacteria
  Bacterial resistance: Ampicillin, 100 μg/mL
  Growth temperature: 37°C
  Growth strain: DH5alpha
  Copy number: Unknown
Gene/Insert
  Gene/Insert name: Kell blood group (alt name: CD238)
  Species: H. sapiens (human)
  Entrez Gene: KEL (a.k.a. CD238, ECE3, Kell)
  Promoter: CMV
  Tag / fusion protein: biotinylation peptide (N terminal on insert); ratCD4d3+4 (N terminal on insert)
  Cloning method: Restriction Enzyme; 5′ cloning site NotI (not destroyed); 3′ cloning site AscI (not destroyed)
  Sequencing primers: 5′ CMW fwd
Resource information
  A portion of this plasmid was derived from a plasmid made by: pTT3 was obtained from Yves Durocher, National Research Council of Canada-Biotechnology Research Institute
Terms and licenses: Academic/Nonprofit Terms; Industry Terms: Not Available to Industry
How to cite: bio-CD4d3+4-Kell blood group was a gift from Gavin Wright (Addgene plasmid # 73089 ; http://n2t.net/addgene:73089 ; RRID:Addgene_73089)
