>Addgene plasmid #73089 | bio-CD4d3+4-Kell blood group | addgene partial sequence | sequence record 140329 | rb_glob_PA_term-R 5'-CCCATATGTCCTTCCGAGTG-3'
ATTTCCTTTATTAGCCAGAGGTCGAGGTCGGGGGATCCTTAATTAATCACGTGTCTAGAAGAATTCAGGC
GCGCCTCACCAGAGCTGACATCGGCTAGAGGGGTTCAGCAGGGCGCCTCTGGCACATCTGAAGTACCGGG
CGAAGGCGGGTGTGCTGCTCAGAGGGCCGTGCACTCTCAGGTGAGGGGGGCTGTGGGTATCGTGGCTGTC
CTGGGGGCTGGGCTTTCTGCACATGACCTGGGCATAGGATCTGAAGAAGATCTGCTGGGGGCTCAGGTCC
AGGGAGGGCAGCACTGTCTCGCCGTGGTGTCTGAGGAGGCGTTTGCTGTAGGCCTGCAGAGCAATGGCCA
GTCCGCCCACATCGGCGGCGTTTTCCAGGAAGGTCAGGCTGTCGTTGAAGCTGGTCCGGCTAGGCAGAGG
GAAGGCGGCGTAGTGTCTCTTCAGGCAGAGGTGGGCTTCCTGGAGAGCATGGTTGTCGCAGGCCAGGCAT
CCGCCAGGCAGCAGCAGCTGGTAGAAGATGTGCAGCAGCTCGTGGGCCATGATGCTGCCAGCGGCGCCAA
AGTTCACAGCGCGAGGATATCCAGGGTGGAAGAAGGGAGGCTGCAGCAGGCCGGCTGGAAACACCACCAC
GTGGTCGGACACGCTGTAGTAGGCGTTCACGTCCCAGGGGGACACCTTCCATCTATGCTGTGGATGAGGC
TGCAGGAAGGACTGCACGATTCTGGCCCGCAGGCTTCTCACGCAGGACAGCACGGACTGCAGGAAGCTGG
AGCCCAGCTGGATGTCGTTGTATTCCTGCCGGGCCAGTTCGG
