>Addgene plasmid #73089 | bio-CD4d3+4-Kell blood group | addgene partial sequence | sequence record 140698 | pMT2-F 5'-TTGCCTTTCTCTCCACAGGT-3'
TACTCATGTCCCTGCTGCTCTGCATGTCTGGTGCCTGTGCAGACATTGTGGGTCCAGACCTGCATCATAT
TCTGGATGCACAGAAAATGGTGTGGAATCATCGTGACAGAAACCTGCCTCCACTAGCACCTCTGTCGACC
TCCATCACGGCCTATAAGAGTGAGGGGGAGTCAGCGGAGTTCTCCTTCCCACTCAACCTTGGAGAGGAAA
GCCTGCAGGGAGAGTTGAGATGGAAGGCAGAGAAGGCTCCTTCTTCCCAGTCCTGGATCACCTTCTCCCT
AAAGAACCAAAAGGTGTCTGTGCAGAAGTCTACTAGCAACCCCAAGTTCCAGCTGTCCGAAACGCTCCCA
CTCACCCTTCAGATACCCCAGGTCTCCCTTCAGTTTGCTGGTTCTGGCAACCTGACCCTGACTCTGGACA
GAGGGATACTGTATCAGGAAGTGAACCTGGTGGTGATGAAAGTGACTCAGCCCGACAGCAACACTTTGAC
CTGTGAGGTGATGGGACCCACCTCACCCAAGATGAGACTGATCTTGAAGCAGGAGAATCAGGAGGCCAGG
GTCTCCAGGCAGGAGAAAGTGATTCAAGTGCAGGCCCCTGAAGCAGGGGTGTGGCAATGTCTACTGAGTG
AAGGTGAAGAGGTCAAGATGGACTCCAAGATCCAGGTTTTATCCAAAGGGTTGAATTCGCGGCCGCCCTT
CCAGAATTGCGGCCCCAGACCCTGCGAGACAAGCGTGTGCCTGGATCTGCGGGATCACTATCTGGCCAGC
GGCAACACAAGCGTGGCC
